Addgene plasmid #52013: pcDNA3-MAVS-L62M-invitro(KaganD98)
Purpose: Used for in vitro expression of the human MAVS CDS containing a point mutation L62M
Depositing lab: Jonathan Kagan. Depositing organization: Boston Children's Hospital. Publication: A Bicistronic MAVS Transcript Highlights a Class of Truncated Variants in Antiviral Immunity. Brubaker SW, Gauthier AE, Mills EW, Ingolia NT, Kagan JC. Cell. 2014 Feb 13;156(4):800-11. doi: 10.1016/j.cell.2014.01.021. PubMed 24529381.
Backbone
  Vector backbone: pcDNA3
  Vector type: Mammalian Expression
Growth in bacteria
  Bacterial resistance: Ampicillin, 100 μg/mL
  Growth temperature: 37°C
  Growth strain: DH5alpha
  Copy number: High Copy
Gene/Insert
  Gene/Insert name: MAVS
  Mutation: Changed Leu 62 to Met
  Cloning method: Restriction Enzyme; 5′ cloning site unknown (unknown if destroyed); 3′ cloning site unknown (unknown if destroyed)
  Sequencing primers: 5′ CMV-F; 3′ BGH-Rev
Terms and licenses: Academic/Nonprofit Terms; Industry Terms: Not Available to Industry
Depositor comments: Has extra restriction sites upstream of MAVS start codon. HindIII and XhoI
How to cite: pcDNA3-MAVS-L62M-invitro(KaganD98) was a gift from Jonathan Kagan (Addgene plasmid # 52013 ; http://n2t.net/addgene:52013 ; RRID:Addgene_52013)
