[The description below was written by a language model from this plasmid's Addgene catalogue record.]
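Description:
pcDNA3-MAVS-L62M-invitro(KaganD98) is a mammalian expression plasmid built on the pcDNA3 backbone that carries the human MAVS (mitochondrial antiviral signaling protein) coding sequence with a single point mutation changing leucine 62 to methionine. It is maintained in E. coli as a high-copy plasmid under ampicillin selection. No feature table accompanies the record, so individual elements are not itemised. However, the listed sequencing primers (CMV forward and BGH reverse) fit the standard pcDNA3 layout, in which the insert sits between the CMV immediate-early promoter and the bovine growth hormone polyadenylation signal. pcDNA3 backbones generally also carry a T7 promoter upstream of the cloning site, which commonly supports coupled in vitro transcription/translation, and a neomycin resistance cassette for mammalian selection. Neither element is confirmed in this record.

The stated purpose is in vitro expression of the mutant MAVS coding sequence. The associated work concerns a bicistronic MAVS transcript that gives rise to truncated protein variants in antiviral immunity. Substituting a methionine codon at position 62 adds a potential internal start codon, so the construct is plausibly meant for examining how start-site choice shapes the MAVS protein products, although the record does not spell out this rationale. The insert was introduced by restriction cloning, but the 5′ and 3′ cloning sites are not recorded. The depositor notes that extra HindIII and XhoI sites lie upstream of the MAVS start codon. No epitope tags or reporter fusions are listed.
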