>Addgene plasmid #52013 | pcDNA3-MAVS-L62M-invitro(KaganD98) | depositor partial sequence | sequence record 80221 | HindIII-XhoI-insert-NotI
AAGCTTGAATTAGATCTCTCGAGATGCCGTTTGCTGAAGACAAGACCTATAAGTATATCTGCCGCAATTT
CAGCAATTTTTGCAATGTGGATGTTGTAGAGATTCTGCCTTACCTGCCCTGCCTCACAGCAAGAGACCAG
GATCGACTGCGGGCCACCTGCACACTCTCAGGGAACCGGGACACCCTCTGGCATCTCTTCAATACCATGC
AGCGGCGGCCCGGCTGGGTGGAGTACTTCATTGCGGCACTGAGGGGCTGTGAGCTAGTTGATCTCGCGGA
CGAAGTGGCCTCTGTCTACGAGAGCTACCAGCCTCGGACCTCGGACCGTCCCCCAGACCCACTGGAGCCA
CCGTCACTTCCTGCTGAGAGGCCAGGGCCCCCCACACCTGCTGCGGCCCACAGCATCCCCTACAACAGCT
GCAGAGAGAAGGAGCCAAGTTACCCCATGCCTGTCCAGGAGACCCAGGCGCCAGAGTCCCCAGGAGAGAA
TTCAGAGCAAGCCCTGCAGACGCTCAGCCCCAGAGCCATCCCAAGGAATCCAGATGGTGGCCCCCTGGAG
TCCTCCTCTGACCTGGCAGCCCTCAGCCCTCTGACCTCCAGCGGGCATCAGGAGAAGGACACAGAACTGG
GCAGTACCCACACAGCAGGTGCGACCTCCAGCCTCACACCATCCCGTGGGCCTGTGTCTCCATCTGTCTC
CTTCCAGCCCCTGGCCCGTTCCACCCCCAGGGCAAGCCGCTTGCCTGGACCCACAGGGTCAGTTGTATCT
ACTGGCACCTCCTTCTCCTCCTCATCCCCTGGCTTGGCCTCTGCAGGGGCTGCAGAGGGTAAACAGGGTG
CAGAGAGTGACCAGGCCGAGCCTATCATCTGCTCCAGTGGGGCAGAGGCACCTGCCAACTCTCTGCCCTC
CAAAGTGCCTACCACCTTGATGCCTGTGAACACAGTGGCCCTGAAAGTGCCTGCCAACCCAGCATCTGTC
AGCACAGTGCCCTCCAAGTTGCCAACTAGCTCAAAGCCCCCTGGTGCAGTGCCTTCTAATGCGCTCACCA
ATCCAGCACCATCCAAATTGCCCATCAACTCAACCCGTGCTGGCATGGTGCCATCCAAAGTGCCTACTAG
CATGGTGCTCACCAAGGTGTCTGCCAGCACAGTCCCCACTGACGGGAGCAGCAGAAATGAGGAGACCCCA
GCAGCTCCAACACCCGCCGGCGCCACTGGAGGCAGCTCAGCCTGGCTAGACAGCAGCTTTGAGAATAGGG
GCCTTGGGTCGGAGCTGAGTAAGCCTGGCGTGCTGGCATCCCAGGTAGACAGCCCGTTCTCGGGCTGCTT
CGAGGATCTTGCCATCAGTGCCAGCACCTCCTTGGGCATGGGGCCCTGCCATGGCCCAGAGGAGAATGAG
TATAAGTCCGAGGGCACCTTTGGGATCCACGTGGCTGAGAACCCCAGCATCCAGCTCCTGGAGGGCAACC
CTGGGCCACCTGCGGACCCGGATGGCGGCCCCAGGCCACAAGCCGACCGGAAGTTCCAGGAGAGGGAGGT
GCCATGCCACAGGCCCTCACCTGGGGCTCTGTGGCTCCAGGTGGCTGTGACAGGGGTGCTGGTAGTCACA
CTCCTGGTGGTGCTGTACCGGCGGCGTCTGCACTAGGCGGCCGC
