>Addgene plasmid #52013 | pcDNA3-MAVS-L62M-invitro(KaganD98) | addgene partial sequence | sequence record 81692 | CMV-F 5'-CGCAAATGGGCGGTAGGCGTG-3'
ACTAGAGAACCCACTGCTTACTGGCTTATCGAAATTAATACGACTCACTATAGGGAGACCCAAGCTTGAA
TTAGATCTCTCGAGATGCCGTTTGCTGAAGACAAGACCTATAAGTATATCTGCCGCAATTTCAGCAATTT
TTGCAATGTGGATGTTGTAGAGATTCTGCCTTACCTGCCCTGCCTCACAGCAAGAGACCAGGATCGACTG
CGGGCCACCTGCACACTCTCAGGGAACCGGGACACCCTCTGGCATCTCTTCAATACCATGCAGCGGCGGC
CCGGCTGGGTGGAGTACTTCATTGCGGCACTGAGGGGCTGTGAGCTAGTTGATCTCGCGGACGAAGTGGC
CTCTGTCTACGAGAGCTACCAGCCTCGGACCTCGGACCGTCCCCCAGACCCACTGGAGCCACCGTCACTT
CCTGCTGAGAGGCCAGGGCCCCCCACACCTGCTGCGGCCCACAGCATCCCCTACAACAGCTGCAGAGAGA
AGGAGCCAAGTTACCCCATGCCTGTCCAGGAGACCCAGGCGCCAGAGTCCCCAGGAGAGAATTCAGAGCA
AGCCCTGCAGACGCTCAGCCCCAGAGCCATCCCAAGGAATCCAGATGGTGGCCCCCTGGAGTCCTCCTCT
GACCTGGCAGCCCTCAGCCCTCTGACCTCCAGCGGGCATCAGGAGAAGGACACAGAACTGGGCAGTACCC
ACACAGCAGGTGCGACCTCCAGCCTCACACCATCCCGTGGGCCTGTGTCTCCATCTGTCTCCTTCCAGCC
CCTGGCCCGTTCCACCCCCAGGGCAAGCCGCTTGCCTGGACCCACAGGGTCAGTTGTATCTACTGGCACC
TCCTTCTCCTCCTCATCCCCTGGCTTGGCCTCTGCAGG
