>Addgene plasmid #52013 | pcDNA3-MAVS-L62M-invitro(KaganD98) | addgene partial sequence | sequence record 81748 | BGH-rev 5'-TAGAAGGCACAGTCGAGG-3'
CTATAGAATAGGGCCCTCTAGATGCATGCTCGAGCGGCCGCCTAGTGCAGACGCCGCCGGTACAGCACCA
CCAGGAGTGTGACTACCAGCACCCCTGTCACAGCCACCTGGAGCCACAGAGCCCCAGGTGAGGGCCTGTG
GCATGGCACCTCCCTCTCCTGGAACTTCCGGTCGGCTTGTGGCCTGGGGCCGCCATCCGGGTCCGCAGGT
GGCCCAGGGTTGCCCTCCAGGAGCTGGATGCTGGGGTTCTCAGCCACGTGGATCCCAAAGGTGCCCTCGG
ACTTATACTCATTCTCCTCTGGGCCATGGCAGGGCCCCATGCCCAAGGAGGTGCTGGCACTGATGGCAAG
ATCCTCGAAGCAGCCCGAGAACGGGCTGTCTACCTGGGATGCCAGCACGCCAGGCTTACTCAGCTCCGAC
CCAAGGCCCCTATTCTCAAAGCTGCTGTCTAGCCAGGCTGAGCTGCCTCCAGTGGCGCCGGCGGGTGTTG
GAGCTGCTGGGGTCTCCTCATTTCTGCTGCTCCCGTCAGTGGGGACTGTGCTGGCAGACACCTTGGTGAG
CACCATGCTAGTAGGCACTTTGGATGGCACCATGCCAGCACGGGTTGAGTTGATGGGCAATTTGGATGGT
GCTGGATTGGTGAGCGCATTAGAAGGCACTGCACCAGGGGGCTTTGAGCTAGTTGGCAACTTGGAGGGCA
CTGTGCTGACAGATGCTGGGTTGGCAGGCACTTTCAGGGCCACTGTGTTCACAGGCATCAAGGTGGTAGG
CACTTTGGAGGGCAGAGAGTTGGCAGGTGCCTCTGCCCCACTGGAGCAGATGATAGGCTCGGCCTGGTCA
CTCTCTGCACCCTGTTTACCCTCTGCAGCCCCTGCAGA
